Addgene plasmid #243696: pJL257
Purpose: A piggyBac vector containing the NDUFB9 coding sequences, modified with silent mutations to allow for PCR-based analysis, along with endogenous promoter and UTRs.
Depositing lab: Jonathan Weissman. Depositing organization: Whitehead Institute for Biomedical Research. Publication: Proximity-specific ribosome profiling reveals the logic of localized mitochondrial translation. Luo J, Khandwala S, Hu J, Lee SY, Hickey KL, Levine ZG, Harper JW, Ting AY, Weissman JS. Cell. 2025 Aug 25:S0092-8674(25)00916-X. doi: 10.1016/j.cell.2025.08.002. PubMed 40876456.
Backbone
  Vector backbone: pJL239
  Backbone manufacturer: Weissman Lab
  Vector type: Mammalian Expression
  Selectable markers: Puromycin
Growth in bacteria
  Bacterial resistance: Ampicillin, 100 μg/mL
  Growth temperature: 37°C
  Growth strain: NEB Stable
  Copy number: High Copy
Gene/Insert
  Gene/Insert name: UTRs and CDS of NDUFB9
  Species: H. sapiens (human)
  Entrez Gene: NDUFB9 (a.k.a. B22, CI-B22, LYRM3, UQOR22)
  Promoter: endogenous promoter
  Cloning method: Gibson Cloning
Terms and licenses: Academic/Nonprofit Terms; Industry Terms: Not Available to Industry
Depositor comments: The depositor confirms that discrepancies between the depositor's sequence and Addgene's sequences have no functional consequences.
How to cite: pJL257 was a gift from Jonathan Weissman (Addgene plasmid # 243696 ; http://n2t.net/addgene:243696 ; RRID:Addgene_243696)
