[The description below was written by a language model from this plasmid's Addgene catalogue record and pLannotate feature annotations shown in this document.]
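Description:
pJL257 is a piggyBac transposon vector for mammalian expression, built on the pJL239 backbone and carrying the human NDUFB9 gene in a near-native regulatory context. In bacteria it is maintained as a high-copy plasmid through a ColE1/pUC-type origin and selected with ampicillin via the β-lactamase gene. An f1 phage origin and remnants of a pBluescript-style lacZα/lac promoter region are also present as backbone carry-over.

The payload is the NDUFB9 coding sequence, which encodes an accessory subunit of mitochondrial respiratory Complex I (also known as B22 or LYRM3). It is flanked by its own untranslated regions and driven by its endogenous promoter rather than a strong heterologous one. The coding sequence carries silent mutations, so the protein is unchanged but transcripts or DNA from the transgene can be distinguished from the native locus by PCR-based assays. The annotation identifies only the coding sequence itself; the sizeable unannotated stretches on either side are consistent with the promoter and UTR sequences described in the catalogue entry.

In the opposite orientation sits a selection cassette in which the human PGK promoter drives puromycin N-acetyltransferase, followed by a WPRE that enhances transcript stability and expression. The piggyBac terminal repeats are not called in the automated feature table, and two short hits to a lambda phage portal protein appear to be spurious or stuffer-derived matches.

When supplied together with piggyBac transposase, such a vector integrates its cargo stably into the genome, and puromycin selects for integrants. The associated work concerns proximity-specific ribosome profiling of localized mitochondrial translation, which suggests use as a traceable NDUFB9 reporter expressed at near-physiological levels, although the record does not state the exact experimental application.
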