Features (pLannotate 1.2.2; 16 found; start..end, strand, type, name):
      1..105     -  promoter       AmpR promoter: bla
    158..586     -  rep_origin     f1 ori (sequence partly withheld): f1 bacteriophage origin of replication; arrow indicates direction of (+) strand synthesis
    591..746     -  CDS            lacZα (fragment): LacZα fragment of β-galactosidase; lacZ fragment
    748..867     +  CDS            B (fragment): PORTL_LAMBD - Experimental evidence at protein level: Swiss-Prot protein existence level 1. Forms the portal vertex of the capsid (PubMed:6228056, PubMed:6232391). This portal plays critical roles in head assembly, genome packaging, neck/tail attachment, and genome ejection (Probable). The portal protein multimerizes as a single ring-shaped homododecamer arranged around a central channel (PubMed:6232391). Binds to the terminase subunits to form the packaging machine (PubMed:7799432). From Escherichia phage lambda (Bacteriophage lambda).
   1403..1991    -  misc_feature   WPRE: woodchuck hepatitis virus posttranscriptional regulatory element
   1994..2015    -  misc_feature   MCS (fragment): pBluescript multiple cloning site
   2022..2618    -  CDS            PuroR (fragment): puromycin N-acetyltransferase; pac from Streptomyces; confers resistance to puromycin
   2630..3130    -  promoter       hPGK promoter: human phosphoglycerate kinase 1 promoter
   5151..5687    +  CDS            NDUFB9 (sequence partly withheld): NDUB9_HUMAN - Also known as LYRM3, UQOR22. Experimental evidence at protein level: Swiss-Prot protein existence level 1. Accessory subunit of the mitochondrial membrane respiratory chain NADH dehydrogenase (Complex I), that is believed to be not involved in catalysis. Complex I functions in the transfer of electrons from NADH to the respiratory chain. The immediate electron acceptor for the enzyme is believed to be ubiquinone. From Homo sapiens (Human).
   6859..7326    +  CDS            B (fragment): PORTL_LAMBD - Experimental evidence at protein level: Swiss-Prot protein existence level 1. Forms the portal vertex of the capsid (PubMed:6228056, PubMed:6232391). This portal plays critical roles in head assembly, genome packaging, neck/tail attachment, and genome ejection (Probable). The portal protein multimerizes as a single ring-shaped homododecamer arranged around a central channel (PubMed:6232391). Binds to the terminase subunits to form the packaging machine (PubMed:7799432). From Escherichia phage lambda (Bacteriophage lambda).
   7364..7380    -  protein_bind   lac operator: The lac repressor binds to the lac operator to inhibit transcription in E. coli. This inhibition can be relieved by adding lactose or isopropyl-β-D-thiogalactopyranoside (IPTG). lac repressor encoded by lacI
   7388..7418    -  promoter       lac promoter: promoter for the E. coli lac operon
   7433..7454    -  protein_bind   CAP binding site: CAP binding activates transcription in the presence of cAMP. E. coli catabolite activator protein
   7467..7559    -  CDS            lacI (fragment): lac repressor; lacI; The lac repressor binds to the lac operator to inhibit transcription in E. coli. This inhibition can be relieved by adding lactose or isopropyl-β-D-thiogalactopyranoside (IPTG).
   7742..8330    -  rep_origin     ori: high-copy-number ColE1/pMB1/pBR322/pUC origin of replication
   8501..9361    -  CDS            AmpR: β-lactamase; bla; confers resistance to ampicillin, carbenicillin, and related antibiotics
>Addgene plasmid #243696 | pJL257 | addgene full sequence | sequence record 489271 | Addgene NGS Result
ACTCTTCCTTTTTCAATATTATTGAAGCATTTATCAGGGTTATTGTCTCATGAGCGGATACATATTTGAA
TGTATTTAGAAAAATAAACAAATAGGGGTTCCGCGCACATTTCCCCGAAAAGTGCCACCTAAATTGTAAG
CGTTAATATTTTGTTAAAATTCGCGTTAAATTTTTGTTAAATCAGCTCATTTTTTAACCAATAGGCCGAA
ATCGGCAAAATCCCTTATAAATCAAAAGAATAGACCGAGATAGGGT
[37 nt withheld, positions 257-293]
AAAGAACGTGGACTCCAACGTCAAAGG
[49 nt withheld, positions 321-369]
T
[91 nt withheld, positions 371-461]
G
[124 nt withheld, positions 463-586]
CCCATTCGCCATTCAGGCTGCGCAACTGTTGGGAAGGGCGATCGGTGCGGGCCTCTTCGCTATTACGCCA
GCTGGCGAAAGGGGGATGTGCTGCAAGGCGATTAAGTTGGGTAACGCCAGGGTTTTCCCAGTCACGACGT
TGTAAAACGACGGCCAGTGAGCGCGCCTCGTTCATTCACGTTTTTGAACCCGTGGAGGACGGGCAGACTC
GCGGTGCAAATGTGTTTTACAGCGTGATGGAGCAGATGAAGATGCTCGACACGCTGCAGAACACGCAGCT
AGATTAACCCTAGAAAGATAATCATATTGTGACGTACGTTAAAGATAATCATGTGTAAAATTGACGCATG
TGTTTTATCGGTCTGTATATCGAGGTTTATTTATTAATTTGAATAGATATTAAGTTTTATTATATTTACA
CTTACATACTAATAATAAATTCAACAAACAATTTATTTATGTTTATTTATTTATTAAAAAAAACAAAAAC
TCAAAATTTCTTCTATAAAGTAACAAAACTTTTATGAGGGACAGCCCCCCCCCAAAGCCCCCAGGGATGT
AATTACGTCCCTCCCCCGCTAGGGGGCAGCAGCGAGCCGCCCGGGGCTCCGCTCCGGTCCGGCGCTCCCC
CCGCATCCCCGAGCCGGCAGCGTGCGGGGACAGCCCGGGCACGGGGAAGGTGGCACGGGATCGCTTTCCT
CTGAACGCTTCTCGCTGCTCTTTGAGCCTGCAGACACCTGGGGGGATACGGGGAAAAGGCCTCCAGGGTT
TATTACAGGGACAGCAGAGATCCAGTTTGGTTAATTAGCTAGCGATGCGGGGAGGCGGCCCAAAGGGAGA
TCCGACTCGTCTGAGGGCGAAGGCGAAGACGCGGAAGAGGCCGCAGAGCCGGCAGCAGGCCGCGGGAAGG
AAGGTCCGCTGGATTGAGGGCCGAAGGGACGTAGCAGAAGGACGTCCCGCGCAGAATCCAGGTGGCAACA
CAGGCGAGCAGCCAAGGAAAGGACGATGATTTCCCCGACAACACCACGGAATTGTCAGTGCCCAACAGCC
GAGCCCCTGTCCAGCAGCGGGCAAGGCAGGCGGCGATGAGTTCCGCCGTGGCAATAGGGAGGGGGAAAGC
GAAAGTCCCGGAAAGGAGCTGACAGGTGGTGGCAATGCCCCAACCAGTGGGGGTTGCGTCAGCAAACACA
GTGCACACCACGCCACGTTGCCTGACAACGGGCCACAACTCCTCATAAAGAGACAGCAACCAGGATTTAT
ACAAGGAGGAGAAAATGAAAGCCATACGGGAAGCAATAGCATGATACAAAGGCATTAAAGCAGCGTATCC
ACATAGCGTAAAAGGAGCAACATAGTTAAGAATACCAGTCAATCTTTCACAAATTTTGTAATCCAGAGGT
TGATTACCGATAAGCTTGATATCGAATTCTTAACTGGCACCGGGCTTGCGGGTCATGCACCAGGTGCGCG
GTCCTTCGGGCACCTCGACGTCGGCGGTGACGGTGAAGCCGAGCCGCTCGTAGAAGGGGAGGTTGCGGGG
CGCGGAGGTCTCCAGGAAGGCGGGCACCCCGGCGCGCTCGGCCGCCTCCACTCCGGGGAGCACGACGGCG
CTGCCCAGACCCTTGCCCTGGTGGTCGGGCGAGACGCCGACGGTGGCCAGGAACCACGCGGGCTCCTTGG
GCCGGTGCGGCGCCAGGAGGCCTTCCATCTGTTGCTGCGCGGCCAGCCGGGAACCGCTCAACTCGGCCAT
GCGCGGGCCGATCTCGGCGAACACCGCCCCCGCTTCGACGCTCTCCGGCGTGGTCCAGACCGCCACGGCG
GCGCCGTCGTCCGCGACCCACACCTTGCCGATGTCGAGCCCGACGCGCGTGAGGAAGAGTTCTTGCAGCT
CGGTGACCCGCTCGATGTGGCGGTCCGGATCGACGGTGTGGCGCGTGGCGGGGTAGTCGGCGAACGCGGC
GGCGAGGGTGCGTACGGCCCTGGGGACGTCGTCGCGGGTGGCGAGGCGCACCGTGGGCTTGTACTCGGTC
ATGGTGGTACCCCCTGGGGAGAGAGGTCGGTGATTCGGTCAACGAGGGAGCCGACTGCCGACGTGCGCTC
CGGAGGCTTGCAGAATGCGGAACACCGCGCGGGCAGGAACAGGGCCCACACTACCGCCCCACACCCCGCC
TCCCGCACCGCCCCTTCCCGGCCGCTGCTCTCGGCGCGCCCTGCTGAGCAGCCGCTATTGGCCACAGCCC
ATCGCGGTCGGCGCGCTGCCATTGCTCCCTGGCGCTGTCCGTCTGCGAGGGTACTAGTGAGACGTGCGGC
TTCCGTTTGTCACGTCCGGCACGCCGCGAACCGCAAGGAACCTTCCCGACTTAGGGGCGGAGCAGGAAGC
GTCGCCGGGGGGCCCACAAGGGTAGCGGCGAAGATCCGGGTGACGCTGCGAACGGACGTGAAGAATGTGC
GAGACCCAGGGTCGGCGCCGCTGCGTTTCCCGGAACCACGCCCAGAGCAGCCGCGTCCCTGCGCAAACCC
AGGGCTGCCTTGGAAAAGGCGCAAACGCGTCCCAAACAGTCATTGTACTACGCCCCTAGGAAAAAAATAT
AAATACCATACCAGTATCTGCCTTAAGAGTTTGATCTAGTGGGAAAGGCATACTCATATTTAATTATAAA
TAATGTGGTATAAGTTTTAAGGAGTGAGTAGGCAGACAGGCAACAGGGTAGTTGGTAGGCAGAGGAATAT
TTTGGCCCCAAACTGCCACTCTAAAACCTTGTCAGAGGTAACAAACAGCATGCACAAGTGTTTATAGAGC
AGCCCAGGGATGGGCTAGAAAAGTGGGCAGGACTGGACCACAGAAGGGCTTTGTATGGTGTGTAAGCATT
TAGGCTATCCTGAGGAGCGTAAATGAAAGATTTGAAGCAAAAGAAACATTTAGCTGATTTGATTTTTAGA
TACACCAAAATGGAGTCTACATGGAGGATGGATTTAAGACATTAACTTGAGGCAGGAATTTGGTTGTATA
ACATAAACACACTTTTAAAAAGTTATGTGGCCTTTCTTTACGGAGTACTTCATGGCTCTTTATTCCATCT
CCCTCATCAATTATATCAAAGGTTAGGATGGAAAGGCTAAGACACGGCAATGTCTTATTTGACAACCCCT
CCCCAAACCCCTACTCCAGGCTTTCCCACAGCAATTTCAAAACCTTTTTCCTGGCACTTAACATATTCTC
CCCTGCATTTGCTTTTGACTGTACAGTACATAGGTCTTAGGTCTCCAGTCTGAAAACTGCACCACTAGAT
TTTACAGTTCCACAGGACTTAGCACAACGTCTTTGAAAAAAAAAAATACTGCTTAAATAACTCTCAGATC
TAAATGTATAATCCTAATCTCTTGATTGCCAGACCACATTCCCAATTGCCCAGATATCTCTACCTGGATG
TCCTATAATTATCTCAAACTTAACCTAATCCAAATGGACCTGGGTACCTCTCTTCACCGCCAAACTAGTC
ATGCTTCCATTTCATATTTAAGTACTTTTCCAAACCCTGAGTCATCTTTGTTCACTCTCTACTACCGGCC
ATGAACACTCAGCTGCTAAATGCTGCACACATCTCTTCCATTTCTCTCTCTTTTCCATTACCCTAGTTTA
AGCTCTTGAAATGCTTCCCTACCTCTCCCTATTTCCCACAAAACCTACATAATAGCTATCAGGATTACCT
TGCTAAAGCAGAGGTGTGATCACTGTCATTTCCCACCTTCAGGTAGCTGGAAACCCCACAAAACGAGGAT
CATGCCCATTTAAATCCCGCAGCATTCTCCCTCTCGTTCTACTGATGCCGACTGGATCATTGTACTTGCC
AAGTACAGTTTGTTTTTCTCCCCATTACTTGTGTTTTCTAGTTTCTCCACCAGATGGTGATGACAGTACA
ACTGGGAGCTTTGTGCCCTGTGTTCCTAGGCCAGTGCCAGGCCCACTTGAGGCGCTCACTAACTATGATA
TGAACGAATGAATGCTTGAGTGAATTGGTCCCCAGAAGCGGTCAGCCTCTCCGCCAAGGCAGAGGGGAAG
GGCCGGGAGGTGCACGTGGGATGAATGGAAACATAGTGATTGGCCTTTTTGGAGTTTTCTTCTTAAAAAA
CTGAATACATTACAGATGTTGAAAACAGCACAAAAATCATAACTGTACGGCTTGTTAATTTTTACAAATA
AATACACCCTCGTGAATCCAGAACCTAGATCAAGAACCAGAGCATTACCAGCACCCAGAAACCTCCCCGC
GCCCTCCTCCACTGAGCGGCCCTTTCAACCCTTACAATGCCGGAGGGCGCAATTCCTGGGTCCTGTGACC
TTGGTGACCGACGCCCGGGACAAGTCAGAAAGACCCAAGGGCGTGGAAAACGCTCCTCTTACCGATAAAC
TTGAAGCGACTCATGACTGCGCATGGAGGACCTCCCCAGCGGAAGCGGAAGTGGCCGCCGGCAACTCCGC
CCTTCCGGCTGGCCCCGCTCAGTCACCCGCAGCAGGCGTGCAGTTTCCCGGCTCTCCGCGCGGCCGGGGA
AGGTCAGCGCCGTAATGGCGTTCTTGGCGTCG
[519 nt withheld, positions 5169-5687]
TAGAAAGAGAGAGACCTCATCTTTCATGCTTGCAAGTGAAATATGTTACAGAACATGCACTTGCCCTAAT
AAAAAATCAGTGAAATGGTCTCTGGTATGACTGACGTTCTTCTAAGAATTACTGTGATGCCAAGTGACTG
TGCCACTGTCATTGTTTTATCAATCGTGCATGTAAAGAAAATGACAGGACATGTAGTCAGTCAGCTGTGT
TCTCTGCAATAAATCACTGATAGCATATGTTACCAGTAAGGAAAAACTGAGGCAGAACCAGATTGAGGCG
AACAAACTCTCAAGTCAAAGGCCTAATTAGCTGTGGTAACTAGAAGGAATAAACAAAGCCAAGAACAGAA
ATACTGAGGATTTAAAAATAACCTTTTTGGTTTTCTAAAGATTTCACTAATGGAACTTAGTTTTTATTAG
AAGAACAACTCTCCCTAAGAAGTACATAGTCAACAAATAAGCATGGAATTTGTGGAGTTCTGTCAGGGGT
GGAGGTTTGATGGTTGGGGTTAAATGGTCCAATCTGGGATAAAACTTTGTGGCGCTTATTTTAGAAGCAG
TTTTCCAGCTTTGCTTCTGCTACCGTAGCTTGGATTGTCTGCGGACTCAAAGGTAAAGGAATAACAGAAC
TCCTTAAATGTTTCAGAAGCTTTGTTTTTGTTTTTTAAAGATAAAGCAGTTTTTAAAACTTTCAACCCAA
AACAGCTGCTTTTAGTTCTTGATCCCTCATTAGCTAGAACTGTTTTCAAATAGTTTCAGGCAACTAATGA
TCTTATAGCCATCACAAAAATATTTTGTCACTTTTCTACGTAAGCTCAATTTGAGTCCCAGTCCATCTTC
TAACATTTGACTAAGACCTCAAACTGAATTGTAACAAGACTTGAAATACAGGACTTTTTTAATCTAGTGG
TTCTTTATTTATAACGTAGGCTGAAGCAATTGTTACAATGTAGGAGGGAGACACATTACACAATTGTTAT
TTATACAAGTTTAGAACAAAAAACTGCACAGGGAGAGGTCAACTCTCAGTACAAACTAGCGTTTAAACCA
AGCGGCGACTGAGATGTCCTAAATGCACAGCGACGGATTCGCGCTATTTAGAAAGAGAGAGCAATATTTC
AAGAATGCATGCGTCAATTTTACGCAGACTATCTTTCTAGGGTTAATCTAGCTGCATCAGGATCATATCG
TCGGGTCTTTTTTCCGGCTCAGTCATCGCCCAAGCTGGCGCTATCTGGGCATCGGGGAGGAAGAAGCCCG
TGCCTTTTCCCGCGAGGTTGAAGCGGCATGGAAAGAGTTTGCCGAGGATGACTGCTGCTGCATTGACGTT
GAGCGAAAACGCACGTTTACCATGATGATTCGGGAAGGTGTGGCCATGCACGCCTTTAACGGTGAACTGT
TCGTTCAGGCCACCTGGGATACCAGTTCGTCGCGGCTTTTCCGGACACAGTTCCGGATGGTCAGCCCGAA
GCGCATCAGCAACCCGAACAATACCGGCGACAGCCGGAACTGCCGTGCCGGTGTGCAGATTAATGACAGC
GGTGCGGCGCTGGGATATTACGTCAGCGAGGACGGGTATCCTGGCTGGATGCCGCAGAAATGGACATGGA
TACCCCGTGAGTTACCCGGCGGGCGCGCTTGGCGTAATCATGGTCATAGCTGTTTCCTGTGTGAAATTGT
TATCCGCTCACAATTCCACACAACATACGAGCCGGAAGCATAAAGTGTAAAGCCTGGGGTGCCTAATGAG
TGAGCTAACTCACATTAATTGCGTTGCGCTCACTGCCCGCTTTCCAGTCGGGAAACCTGTCGTGCCAGCT
GCATTAATGAATCGGCCAACGCGCGGGGAGAGGCGGTTTGCGTATTGGGCGCTCTTCCGCTTCCTCGCTC
ACTGACTCGCTGCGCTCGGTCGTTCGGCTGCGGCGAGCGGTATCAGCTCACTCAAAGGCGGTAATACGGT
TATCCACAGAATCAGGGGATAACGCAGGAAAGAACATGTGAGCAAAAGGCCAGCAAAAGGCCAGGAACCG
TAAAAAGGCCGCGTTGCTGGCGTTTTTCCATAGGCTCCGCCCCCCTGACGAGCATCACAAAAATCGACGC
TCAAGTCAGAGGTGGCGAAACCCGACAGGACTATAAAGATACCAGGCGTTTCCCCCTGGAAGCTCCCTCG
TGCGCTCTCCTGTTCCGACCCTGCCGCTTACCGGATACCTGTCCGCCTTTCTCCCTTCGGGAAGCGTGGC
GCTTTCTCATAGCTCACGCTGTAGGTATCTCAGTTCGGTGTAGGTCGTTCGCTCCAAGCTGGGCTGTGTG
CACGAACCCCCCGTTCAGCCCGACCGCTGCGCCTTATCCGGTAACTATCGTCTTGAGTCCAACCCGGTAA
GACACGACTTATCGCCACTGGCAGCAGCCACTGGTAACAGGATTAGCAGAGCGAGGTATGTAGGCGGTGC
TACAGAGTTCTTGAAGTGGTGGCCTAACTACGGCTACACTAGAAGAACAGTATTTGGTATCTGCGCTCTG
CTGAAGCCAGTTACCTTCGGAAAAAGAGTTGGTAGCTCTTGATCCGGCAAACAAACCACCGCTGGTAGCG
GTGGTTTTTTTGTTTGCAAGCAGCAGATTACGCGCAGAAAAAAAGGATCTCAAGAAGATCCTTTGATCTT
TTCTACGGGGTCTGACGCTCAGTGGAACGAAAACTCACGTTAAGGGATTTTGGTCATGAGATTATCAAAA
AGGATCTTCACCTAGATCCTTTTAAATTAAAAATGAAGTTTTAAATCAATCTAAAGTATATATGAGTAAA
CTTGGTCTGACAGTTACCAATGCTTAATCAGTGAGGCACCTATCTCAGCGATCTGTCTATTTCGTTCATC
CATAGTTGCCTGACTCCCCGTCGTGTAGATAACTACGATACGGGAGGGCTTACCATCTGGCCCCAGTGCT
GCAATGATACCGCGAGACCCACGCTCACCGGCTCCAGATTTATCAGCAATAAACCAGCCAGCCGGAAGGG
CCGAGCGCAGAAGTGGTCCTGCAACTTTATCCGCCTCCATCCAGTCTATTAATTGTTGCCGGGAAGCTAG
AGTAAGTAGTTCGCCAGTTAATAGTTTGCGCAACGTTGTTGCCATTGCTACAGGCATCGTGGTGTCACGC
TCGTCGTTTGGTATGGCTTCATTCAGCTCCGGTTCCCAACGATCAAGGCGAGTTACATGATCCCCCATGT
TGTGCAAAAAAGCGGTTAGCTCCTTCGGTCCTCCGATCGTTGTCAGAAGTAAGTTGGCCGCAGTGTTATC
ACTCATGGTTATGGCAGCACTGCATAATTCTCTTACTGTCATGCCATCCGTAAGATGCTTTTCTGTGACT
GGTGAGTACTCAACCAAGTCATTCTGAGAATAGTGTATGCGGCGACCGAGTTGCTCTTGCCCGGCGTCAA
TACGGGATAATACCGCGCCACATAGCAGAACTTTAAAAGTGCTCATCATTGGAAAACGTTCTTCGGGGCG
AAAACTCTCAAGGATCTTACCGCTGTTGAGATCCAGTTCGATGTAACCCACTCGTGCACCCAACTGATCT
TCAGCATCTTTTACTTTCACCAGCGTTTCTGGGTGAGCAAAAACAGGAAGGCAAAATGCCGCAAAAAAGG
GAATAAGGGCGACACGGAAATGTTGAATACTCAT
